>Addgene plasmid #78355 | pNX3a-PK6 | depositor full sequence | sequence record 146277 | pNX3a-PK6 sequence 4280 bps
GACGTCTAAGAAACCATTATTATCATGACATTAACCTATAAAAATAGGCGTATCACGAGGCCCTTTCGTC
TCGCGCGTTTCGGTGATGACGGTGAAAACCTCTGACACATGCAGCTCCCGGAGACGGTCACAGCTTGTCT
GTAAGCGGATGCCGGGAGCAGACAAGCCCGTCAGGGCGCGTCAGCGGGTGTTGGCGGGTGTCGGGGCTGG
CTTAACTATGCGGCATCAGAGCAGATTGTACTGAGAGTGCACCATATGGACATATTGTCGTTAGAACGCG
GCTACAATTAATACATAACCTTATGTATCATACACATACGATTTAGGTGACACTATAGAACGCGGCCGCC
AGCTGAAGCTTCGTACGCTGCAGGTCGACGGATCCCCGGGTTAATTAACGCTAGCGGTAAGCCTATTCCT
AACCCTCTTTTGGGTCTCGATTCTACAGGTGGAAAACCAATCCCCAACCCACTCCTCGGCCTTGACTCAA
CTGGCAAACCCATACCAAATCCTTTACTTGGATTAGATAGTACCTCTAGCGGTAAGCCTATTCCTAACCC
TCTTTTGGGTCTCGATTCTACAGGTGGAAAACCAATCCCCAACCCACTCCTCGGCCTTGACTCAACTGGC
AAACCCATACCAAATCCTTTACTTGGATTAGATAGTACCTCTAGATGAGGCGCGCCACTTCTAAATAAGC
GAATTTCTTATGATTTATGATTTTTATTATTAAATAAGTTATAAAAAAAATAAGTGTATACAAATTTTAA
AGTGACTCTTAGGTTTTAAAACGAAAATTCTTATTCTTGAGTAACTCTTTCCTGTAGGTCAGGTTGCTTT
CTCAGGTATAGTATGAGGTCGCTCTTATTGACCACACCTCTACCGGCAGATCCGCTAGGAGATCTGTTTA
GCTTGCCTCGTCCCCGCCGGGTCACCCGGCCAGCGACATGGAGGCCCAGAATACCCTCCTTGACAGTCTT
GACGTGCGCAGCTCAGGGGCATGATGTGACTGTCGCCCGTACATTTAGCCCATACATCCCCATGTATAAT
CATTTGCATCCATACATTTTGATGGCCGCACGGCGCGAAGCAAAAATTACGGCTCCTCGCTGCAGACCTG
CGAGCAGGGAAACGCTCCCCTCACAGACGCGTTGAATTGTCCCCACGCCGCGCCCCTGTAGAGAAATATA
AAAGGTTAGGATTTGCCACTGAGGTTCTTCTTTCATATACTTCCTTTTAAAATCTTGCTAGGATACAGTT
CTCACATCACATCCGAACATAAACAACCATGGGTAAGGAAAAGACTCACGTTTCGAGGCCGCGATTAAAT
TCCAACATGGATGCTGATTTATATGGGTATAAATGGGCTCGCGATAATGTCGGGCAATCAGGTGCGACAA
TCTATCGATTGTATGGGAAGCCCGATGCGCCAGAGTTGTTTCTGAAACATGGCAAAGGTAGCGTTGCCAA
TGATGTTACAGATGAGATGGTCAGACTAAACTGGCTGACGGAATTTATGCCTCTTCCGACCATCAAGCAT
TTTATCCGTACTCCTGATGATGCATGGTTACTCACCACTGCGATCCCCGGCAAAACAGCATTCCAGGTAT
TAGAAGAATATCCTGATTCAGGTGAAAATATTGTTGATGCGCTGGCAGTGTTCCTGCGCCGGTTGCATTC
GATTCCTGTTTGTAATTGTCCTTTTAACAGCGATCGCGTATTTCGTCTCGCTCAGGCGCAATCACGAATG
AATAACGGTTTGGTTGATGCGAGTGATTTTGATGACGAGCGTAATGGCTGGCCTGTTGAACAAGTCTGGA
AAGAAATGCATAAGCTTTTGCCATTCTCACCGGATTCAGTCGTCACTCATGGTGATTTCTCACTTGATAA
CCTTATTTTTGACGAGGGGAAATTAATAGGTTGTATTGATGTTGGACGAGTCGGAATCGCAGACCGATAC
CAGGATCTTGCCATCCTATGGAACTGCCTCGGTGAGTTTTCTCCTTCATTACAGAAACGGCTTTTTCAAA
AATATGGTATTGATAATCCTGATATGAATAAATTGCAGTTTCATTTGATGCTCGATGAGTTTTTCTAATC
AGTACTGACAATAAAAAGATTCTTGTTTTCAAGAACTTGTCATTTGTATAGTTTTTTTATATTGTAGTTG
TTCTATTTTAATCAAATGTTAGCGTGATTTATATTTTTTTTCGCCTCGACATCATCTGCCCAGATGCGAA
GTTAAGTGCGCAGAAAGTAATATCATGCGTCAATCGTATGTGAATGCTGGTCGCTATACTGCTGTCGATT
CGATACTAACGCCGCCATCCAGTTTAAACGAGCTCGAATTCTAGGCTTCCTCGCTCACTGACTCGCTGCG
CTCGGTCGTTCGGCTGCGGCGAGCGGTATCAGCTCACTCAAAGGCGGTAATACGGTTATCCACAGAATCA
GGGGATAACGCAGGAAAGAACATGTGAGCAAAAGGCCAGCAAAAGGCCAGGAACCGTAAAAAGGCCGCGT
TGCTGGCGTTTTTCCATAGGCTCCGCCCCCCTGACGAGCATCACAAAAATCGACGCTCAAGTCAGAGGTG
GCGAAACCCGACAGGACTATAAAGATACCAGGCGTTTCCCCCTGGAAGCTCCCTCGTGCGCTCTCCTGTT
CCGACCCTGCCGCTTACCGGATACCTGTCCGCCTTTCTCCCTTCGGGAAGCGTGGCGCTTTCTCAATGCT
CACGCTGTAGGTATCTCAGTTCGGTGTAGGTCGTTCGCTCCAAGCTGGGCTGTGTGCACGAACCCCCCGT
TCAGCCCGACCGCTGCGCCTTATCCGGTAACTATCGTCTTGAGTCCAACCCGGTAAGACACGACTTATCG
CCACTGGCAGCAGCCACTGGTAACAGGATTAGCAGAGCGAGGTATGTAGGCGGTGCTACAGAGTTCTTGA
AGTGGTGGCCTAACTACGGCTACACTAGAAGGACAGTATTTGGTATCTGCGCTCTGCTGAAGCCAGTTAC
CTTCGGAAAAAGAGTTGGTAGCTCTTGATCCGGCAAACAAACCACCGCTGGTAGCGGTGGTTTTTTTGTT
TGCAAGCAGCAGATTACGCGCAGAAAAAAAGGATCTCAAGAAGATCCTTTGATCTTTTCTACGGGGTCTG
ACGCTCAGTGGAACGAAAACTCACGTTAAGGGATTTTGGTCATGAGATTATCAAAAAGGATCTTCACCTA
GATCCTTTTAAATTAAAAATGAAGTTTTAAATCAATCTAAAGTATATATGAGTAAACTTGGTCTGACAGT
TACCAATGCTTAATCAGTGAGGCACCTATCTCAGCGATCTGTCTATTTCGTTCATCCATAGTTGCCTGAC
TCCCCGTCGTGTAGATAACTACGATACGGGAGGGCTTACCATCTGGCCCCAGTGCTGCAATGATACCGCG
AGACCCACGCTCACCGGCTCCAGATTTATCAGCAATAAACCAGCCAGCCGGAAGGGCCGAGCGCAGAAGT
GGTCCTGCAACTTTATCCGCCTCCATCCAGTCTATTAATTGTTGCCGGGAAGCTAGAGTAAGTAGTTCGC
CAGTTAATAGTTTGCGCAACGTTGTTGCCATTGCTACAGGCATCGTGGTGTCACGCTCGTCGTTTGGTAT
GGCTTCATTCAGCTCCGGTTCCCAACGATCAAGGCGAGTTACATGATCCCCCATGTTGTGCAAAAAAGCG
GTTAGCTCCTTCGGTCCTCCGATCGTTGTCAGAAGTAAGTTGGCCGCAGTGTTATCACTCATGGTTATGG
CAGCACTGCATAATTCTCTTACTGTCATGCCATCCGTAAGATGCTTTTCTGTGACTGGTGAGTACTCAAC
CAAGTCATTCTGAGAATAGTGTATGCGGCGACCGAGTTGCTCTTGCCCGGCGTCAATACGGGATAATACC
GCGCCACATAGCAGAACTTTAAAAGTGCTCATCATTGGAAAACGTTCTTCGGGGCGAAAACTCTCAAGGA
TCTTACCGCTGTTGAGATCCAGTTCGATGTAACCCACTCGTGCACCCAACTGATCTTCAGCATCTTTTAC
TTTCACCAGCGTTTCTGGGTGAGCAAAAACAGGAAGGCAAAATGCCGCAAAAAAGGGAATAAGGGCGACA
CGGAAATGTTGAATACTCATACTCTTCCTTTTTCAATATTATTGAAGCATTTATCAGGGTTATTGTCTCA
TGAGCGGATACATATTTGAATGTATTTAGAAAAATAAACAAATAGGGGTTCCGCGCACATTTCCCCGAAA
AGTGCCACCT
Features (pLannotate 1.2.2; 8 found; start..end, strand, type, name):
     70..105     +  CDS            rop (fragment): Rop protein, which maintains plasmids at low copy number; rop
    207..258     +  misc_feature   bom (fragment): basis of mobility region from pBR322
    321..339     +  promoter       SP6 promoter: promoter for bacteriophage SP6 RNA polymerase
    699..886     +  terminator     ADH1 terminator: S. cerevisiae ADH1; transcription terminator for the S. cerevisiae alcohol dehydrogenase 1 (ADH1) gene
    945..2301    +  gene           kanMX: yeast selectable marker conferring kanamycin resistance (Wach et al., 1994)
   2531..3119    -  rep_origin     ori: high-copy-number ColE1/pMB1/pBR322/pUC origin of replication
   3290..4150    -  CDS            AmpR: β-lactamase; bla; confers resistance to ampicillin, carbenicillin, and related antibiotics
   4151..4255    -  promoter       AmpR promoter: bla
