[The description below was written by a language model from this plasmid's Addgene catalogue record and pLannotate feature annotations shown in this document.]
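Description:
pNX3a-PK6 is a 4,280 bp tagging-cassette plasmid for fission yeast (Schizosaccharomyces pombe), built on the pFA6a-kanMX6 backbone. Although catalogued as a yeast expression vector, the feature table shows no yeast replication origin. This fits the usual role of pFA6a-type plasmids as templates from which a tag-plus-marker module is amplified and integrated into the genome, rather than as episomes maintained in yeast. In E. coli it is propagated through a high-copy ColE1/pUC-type origin and selected with ampicillin via the β-lactamase gene and its native promoter. Short remnants of rop and the pBR322 bom region, and an SP6 promoter, are backbone leftovers.

The payload consists of two listed inserts: six tandem copies of the PK epitope (also known as V5) and the kanMX6 marker. The annotation software did not call the 6xPK repeat, but there is an unannotated gap between the SP6 promoter and the S. cerevisiae ADH1 terminator, which is the position where a tag coding region would be expected to lie; this placement is an inference, not an annotated fact. The ADH1 terminator would then supply transcription termination for a gene fused in frame to the tag, and the downstream kanMX module, which in yeast confers resistance to G418 (a kanamycin-class aminoglycoside), allows selection of integrants. No promoter for the tagged gene is present, consistent with C-terminal tagging at an endogenous locus under native regulation.

The stated purpose is epitope tagging in fission yeast, allowing proteins to be detected or immunoprecipitated with anti-PK/V5 antibodies. The plasmid comes from a collection of sequential and counter-selectable cassettes for this organism, though the record does not detail which features of that system this particular plasmid carries.
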