Addgene plasmid #78355: pNX3a-PK6
Purpose: fission yeast epitope tagging
Depositing lab: Kazunori Tomita. Depositing organization: University College London. Publication: Sequential and counter-selectable cassettes for fission yeast. Amelina H, Moiseeva V, Collopy LC, Pearson SR, Armstrong CA, Tomita K. BMC Biotechnol. 2016 Nov 8;16(1):76. 10.1186/s12896-016-0307-4 PubMed 27825338.
Backbone
  Vector backbone: pFA6a-kanMX6
  Vector type: Yeast Expression
Growth in bacteria
  Bacterial resistance: Ampicillin, 100 μg/mL
  Growth temperature: 37°C
  Growth strain: DH5alpha
  Copy number: Unknown
Gene/Insert 1
  Gene/Insert name: 6xPK (alt name: V5)
Gene/Insert 2
  Gene/Insert name: kanMX6
  Species: S. pombe (fission yeast)
Terms and licenses: Academic/Nonprofit Terms; Industry Terms: Not Available to Industry
How to cite: pNX3a-PK6 was a gift from Kazunori Tomita (Addgene plasmid # 78355 ; http://n2t.net/addgene:78355 ; RRID:Addgene_78355)
