>Addgene plasmid #78355 | pNX3a-PK6 | addgene partial sequence | sequence record 149491 | SP6 5'-ATTTAGGTGACACTATAG-3'
TCGACGGATCCCCGGGTTAATTAACGCTAGCGGTAAGCCTATTCCTAACCCTCTTTTGGGTCTCGATTCT
ACAGGTGGAAAACCAATCCCCAACCCACTCCTCGGCCTTGACTCAACTGGCAAACCCATACCAAATCCTT
TACTTGGATTAGATAGTACCTCTAGCGGTAAGCCTATTCCTAACCCTCTTTTGGGTCTCGATTCTACAGG
TGGAAAACCAATCCCCAACCCACTCCTCGGCCTTGACTCAACTGGCAAACCCATACCAAATCCTTTACTT
GGATTAGATAGTACCTCTAGATGAGGCGCGCCACTTCTAAATAAGCGAATTTCTTATGATTTATGATTTT
TATTATTAAATAAGTTATAAAAAAAATAAGTGTATACAAATTTTAAAGTGACTCTTAGGTTTTAAAACGA
AAATTCTTATTCTTGAGTAACTCTTTCCTGTAGGTCAGGTTGCTTTCTCAGGTATAGTATGAGGTCGCTC
TTATTGACCACACCTCTACCGGCAGATCCGCTAGGAGATCTGTTTAGCTTGCCTCGTCCCCGCCGGGTCA
CCCGGCCAGCGACATGGAGGCCCAGAATACCCTCCTTGACAGTCTTGACGTGCGCAGCTCAGGGGCATGA
TGTGACTGTCGCCCGTACATTTAGCCCATACATCCCCATGTATAATCATTTGCATCCATACATTTTGATG
GCCGCACGGCGCGAAGCAAAAATTACGGCTCCTCGCTGCAGACCTGCGAGCAGGGAAACGCTCCCCTCAC
AGACGCGTTGAATTGTCCCCACGCCGCGCCCCTGTAGAGAAATATAAAAGGTTAGGATTTGCCACTGAGG
TTCTTCTTTCATATACTTCCTTTTAAAATCTTGCTAGGATACAGTTCTCACATCACATCCGAACATAAAC
AACCATG
