>Addgene plasmid #78355 | pNX3a-PK6 | addgene partial sequence | sequence record 149492 | Tef-promoter-F 5'-GGATACAGTTCTCACATCAC-3'
TTCGAGGCCGCGATTAAATTCCAACATGGATGCTGATTTATATGGGTATAAATGGGCTCGCGATAATGTC
GGGCAATCAGGTGCGACAATCTATCGATTGTATGGGAAGCCCGATGCGCCAGAGTTGTTTCTGAAACATG
GCAAAGGTAGCGTTGCCAATGATGTTACAGATGAGATGGTCAGACTAAACTGGCTGACGGAATTTATGCC
TCTTCCGACCATCAAGCATTTTATCCGTACTCCTGATGATGCATGGTTACTCACCACTGCGATCCCCGGC
AAAACAGCATTCCAGGTATTAGAAGAATATCCTGATTCAGGTGAAAATATTGTTGATGCGCTGGCAGTGT
TCCTGCGCCGGTTGCATTCGATTCCTGTTTGTAATTGTCCTTTTAACAGCGATCGCGTATTTCGTCTCGC
TCAGGCGCAATCACGAATGAATAACGGTTTGGTTGATGCGAGTGATTTTGATGACGAGCGTAATGGCTGG
CCTGTTGAACAAGTCTGGAAAGAAATGCATAAGCTTTTGCCATTCTCACCGGATTCAGTCGTCACTCATG
GTGATTTCTCACTTGATAACCTTATTTTTGACGAGGGGAAATTAATAGGTTGTATTGATGTTGGACGAGT
CGGAATCGCAGACCGATACCAGGATCTTGCCATCCTATGGAACTGCCTCGGTGAGTTTTCTCCTTCATTA
CAGAAACGGCTT
